>Addgene plasmid #45031 | ZNF668-Flag-D2 | addgene partial sequence | sequence record 64932 | CMV-F 5'-CGCAAATGGGCGGTAGGCGTG-3'
GAGCTCGTTTAGTGAACCGTCAGAATTAACCATGGACTACAAAGACCATGACGGTGATTATAAAGATCAT
GACATCGATTACAAGGATGACGATGACAAGCTTGGGGCTGGCCTGCGGCCCTACAGCTGTGAGCGTTGCG
GTAAAGCCTATGCGGAGCTCAAGGACCTCCGCAACCATGAGCGGTCCCACACCGGCGAGCGCCCCTTCCT
CTGCTCCGAGTGCGGGAAGAGCTTCTCCCGCTCATCCTCGCTCACGTGCCACCAGCGCATCCACGCGGCA
CAGAAGCCCTACCGCTGCCCGGCCTGCGGCAAGGGCTTCACGCAGCTCAGTTCCTACCAGAGCCACGAGC
GCACGCACTCGGGGGAGAAGCCCTTCCTGTGCCCGCGCTGCGGCCGCATGTTCTCCGACCCCTCGAGCTT
CCGTCGCCACCAGCGCGCCCATGAAGGGGTGAAGCCATACCACTGCGAGAAGTGCGGCAAGGACTTCCGG
CAGCCGGCGGACCTGGCCATGCACCGGCGTGTGCACACAGGCGACCGGCCGTTCAAGTGCCTGCAATGTG
ACAAGACGTTCGTGGCGTCCTGGGACCTCAAGCGGCACGCGCTGGTGCACTCTGGCCAGCGGCCCTTCCG
CTGTGAGGAGTGCGGGCGAGCCTTCGCCGAGCGTGCCAGCCTCACGAAGCATAGCCGGGTGCACTCGGGG
GAGCGCCCCTTCCACTGTAACGCATGTGGGAAATCCTTTGTGGTGTCGTCGAGCCTGAGGAAGCACGAGC
GGACCCATCGAAGCAGTGAGGCCGCGGGTGTGCCCCCTGCAC
