[The description below was written by a language model from this plasmid's Addgene catalogue record.]
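Description:
ZNF668-Flag-D2 is a mammalian expression plasmid built on the commercial p3XFLAG-CMV backbone, carrying a truncated form of the human zinc finger protein ZNF668. The backbone is about 6.4 kb and the complete plasmid about 7.7 kb. It is maintained in E. coli as a high-copy plasmid under ampicillin selection. It also carries a neomycin resistance marker, so transfected mammalian cells can be selected with G418, allowing stable as well as transient expression. No feature table accompanies the record. As a result, the promoter and origin are not itemised individually, although the backbone name indicates that expression is driven by the CMV promoter, a strong constitutive promoter in most mammalian cell lines.

The insert, named "ZNF668 Deletion2", is roughly 1.3 kb and encodes amino acids 191–619 of ZNF668, so the N-terminal 190 residues are missing. The fragment is fused to a FLAG epitope at its N terminus, which the backbone name suggests is the triple-FLAG version. This tag allows the fragment to be detected by immunoblotting or immunofluorescence and pulled down with anti-FLAG antibodies, without needing an antibody specific to ZNF668.

The associated publication describes ZNF668 as a breast cancer tumour suppressor that regulates p53 stability and function. A numbered deletion construct of this kind is typically one of a series used to map which regions of a protein are needed for its interactions or activity, for example by co-immunoprecipitation. However, the record does not state the specific experiments performed with this fragment.
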