Addgene plasmid #45031: ZNF668-Flag-D2
Depositing lab: Shiaw-Yih Lin. Depositing organization: University of Texas MD Anderson Cancer Center. Publication: ZNF668 functions as a tumor suppressor by regulating p53 stability and function in breast cancer. Hu R, Peng G, Dai H, Breuer EK, Stemke-Hale K, Li K, Gonzalez-Angulo AM, Mills GB, Lin SY. Cancer Res. 2011 Oct 15;71(20):6524-34. doi: 10.1158/0008-5472.CAN-11-0853. Epub 2011 Aug 18. PubMed 21852383.
Backbone
  Vector backbone: p3XFLAG-CMV
  Backbone manufacturer: sigma
  Backbone size w/o insert (bp): 6400
  Total vector size (bp): 7684
  Vector type: Mammalian Expression
  Selectable markers: Neomycin (select with G418)
Growth in bacteria
  Bacterial resistance: Ampicillin, 100 μg/mL
  Growth temperature: 37°C
  Growth strain: DH5alpha
  Copy number: High Copy
Gene/Insert
  Gene/Insert name: ZNF668 Deletion2
  Species: H. sapiens (human)
  Insert size (bp): 1284
  Mutation: contains aa 191-619
  GenBank ID: NM_024706.3
  Entrez Gene: ZNF668
  Tag / fusion protein: FLAG (N terminal on insert)
Terms and licenses: Academic/Nonprofit Terms; Industry Terms: Not Available to Industry
How to cite: ZNF668-Flag-D2 was a gift from Shiaw-Yih Lin (Addgene plasmid # 45031 ; http://n2t.net/addgene:45031 ; RRID:Addgene_45031)
